>Addgene plasmid #43196 | I-TGGC | depositor partial sequence | sequence record 58461 | I-TGGC sequence 424 bps
CGTCTCCTGACCCCAGAGCAGGTCGTGGCCATTGCCTCGAATGGAGGGGGCAAACAGGCGTTGGAAACCG
TACAACGATTGCTGCCGGTGCTGTGCCAAGCGCACGGACTCACCCCAGAGCAGGTCGTGGCAATCGCGAG
CAATAACGGCGGAAAACAGGCTTTGGAAACGGTGCAGAGGCTCCTTCCAGTGCTGTGCCAAGCGCACGGC
CTCACCCCAGAGCAGGTCGTGGCAATCGCGAGCAATAACGGCGGAAAACAGGCTTTGGAAACGGTGCAGA
GGCTCCTTCCAGTGCTGTGCCAAGCGCACGGATTAACCCCAGAGCAGGTCGTGGCGATCGCAAGCCACGA
CGGAGGAAAGCAAGCCTTGGAAACAGTACAGAGGCTGTTGCCTGTGCTGTGCCAAGCGCACGGCTTAAGA
GACG
