>Addgene plasmid #43196 | I-TGGC | addgene partial sequence | sequence record 61923 | M13-F20 5'-TGTAAAACGACGGCCAGT-3'
GCGAATTGGGCCCTCTAGATGCATGCTCGAGCGGCCGCCAGTGTGATGGATATCTGCAGAATTCGCCCTT
AAGTATCTTTCCTGTGCCCACGTCTCTTAAGCCGTGCGCTTGGCACAGCACAGGCAACAGCCTCTGTACT
GTTTCCAAGGCTTGCTTTCCTCCGTCGTGGCTTGCGATCGCCACGACCTGCTCTGGGGTTAATCCGTGCG
CTTGGCACAGCACTGGAAGGAGCCTCTGCACCGTTTCCAAAGCCTGTTTTCCGCCGTTATTGCTCGCGAT
TGCCACGACCTGCTCTGGGGTGAGGCCGTGCGCTTGGCACAGCACTGGAAGGAGCCTCTGCACCGTTTCC
AAAGCCTGTTTTCCGCCGTTATTGCTCGCGATTGCCACGACCTGCTCTGGGGTGAGTCCGTGCGCTTGGC
ACAGCACCGGCAGCAATCGTTGTACGGTTTCCAACGCCTGTTTGCCCCCTCCATTCGAGGCAATGGCCAC
GACCTGCTCTGGGGTCAGGAGACGCGCTAGGACGGCATCTATATAAGGGCGAATTCCAGCACACTGGCGG
CCGTTACTAGTGGATCCGAGCTCGGTACCAAGCTTGATGCATAGCTTGAGTATTCTATAGTGTCACCTAA
ATAGCTTGGCGTAATCATGGTCATAGCTGTTTCCTGTGTGAAATTGTTATCCGCTCACAATTCCACACAA
CATACGAGCCGGAAGCATAAAGTGTAAAGCCTGGGGTGCCTAATGAGTGAGCTAACTCACATTAATTGCG
TTGCGCTCACTGCCCGCTTTCCAGTCGGGAAACCTGTCGTGCCAGCTGCATTAATGAATCGGCCAACGCG
CGGGGAGAGGCGGTTTGCGTATTGGGCGCTCTTCCGCTTCCTCGCTCACTGACTCGCTGCGCTCGGTCGT
TCGGCTGCGGCGAGCGGTATCAGCTCACTCAAAGGCGGTAATACGGTTATCCACAGAATCAGGGGATAAC
GCAGGAAAGAACATGTGAGCAAAAGGCCACAAGCGACGAAAAAACAAAAAAGGGCCGGTTTT
