[The description below was written by a language model from this plasmid's Addgene catalogue record.]
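Description:
I-TGGC is a bacterial cloning plasmid built on the commercial pCRII-TOPO backbone (about 4.0 kb without insert), carrying a 424 bp synthetic insert introduced by TOPO cloning. It is a high-copy plasmid propagated in E. coli, and the record lists both ampicillin and kanamycin resistance, consistent with the dual-marker design of this backbone. The insert is flanked by T7 and M13 reverse priming sites, which are the recommended sequencing primers. No mammalian or other expression elements are recorded, and the construct is classed purely as a cloning vector, so it serves as a storage and source plasmid for its insert rather than as an expression construct.

The record does not describe the insert beyond its name, size and synthetic origin, and no feature table is provided. The plasmid comes from work describing a TALEN genome-editing system for generating human stem cell-based disease models. In that context, the name suggests a pre-assembled module of TAL effector repeats specifying the four-nucleotide target TGGC, with the "I" prefix likely indicating its position or series within a library of such modules. An insert of roughly 424 bp would be compatible with four TAL repeats of about 100 bp each, but this interpretation is an inference from the name and publication and is not stated in the record. If it is correct, the plasmid would be one component of a modular kit from which repeat blocks are excised or amplified and joined to build custom TALE DNA-binding arrays, which are then fused to a nuclease domain in a separate expression vector.
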