Addgene plasmid #43196: I-TGGC
Depositing lab: Chad Cowan & Kiran Musunuru. Depositing organization: Harvard University. Publication: A TALEN Genome-Editing System for Generating Human Stem Cell-Based Disease Models. Ding Q, Lee YK, Schaefer EA, Peters DT, Veres A, Kim K, Kuperwasser N, Motola DL, Meissner TB, Hendriks WT, Trevisan M, Gupta RM, Moisan A, Banks E, Friesen M, Schinzel RT, Xia F, Tang A, Xia Y, Figueroa E, Wann A, Ahfeldt T, Daheron L, Zhang F, Rubin LL, Peng LF, Chung RT, Musunuru K, Cowan CA. Cell Stem Cell. 2012 Dec 12. pii: S1934-5909(12)00645-5. doi: 10.1016/j.stem.2012.11.011. PubMed 23246482.
Backbone
  Vector backbone: pCRII-TOPO
  Backbone manufacturer: Invitrogen
  Backbone size w/o insert (bp): 3973
  Vector type: Bacterial Cloning
Growth in bacteria
  Bacterial resistance: Ampicillin and Kanamycin, 100 & 50 μg/mL
  Growth temperature: 37°C
  Growth strain: Top10
  Copy number: High Copy
Gene/Insert
  Gene/Insert name: I-TGGC
  Species: Synthetic
  Insert size (bp): 424
  Cloning method: TOPO Cloning
  Sequencing primers: 5′ T7; 3′ M13-rev
Terms and licenses: Academic/Nonprofit Terms; Industry Terms: Not Available to Industry
How to cite: I-TGGC was a gift from Chad Cowan & Kiran Musunuru (Addgene plasmid # 43196 ; http://n2t.net/addgene:43196 ; RRID:Addgene_43196)
